Addgene plasmid #153219: pAGM41991
Purpose: (Empty Backbone) Level M binary vector for plant transformation; for cloning Cas9 and guide RNAs; single copy in Agrobacterium
Depositing lab: Sylvestre Marillonnet. Depositing organization: Leibniz Institute of Plant Biochemistry (IPB). Publication: High-efficiency genome editing in plants mediated by a Cas9 gene containing multiple introns. Grutzner R, Martin P, Horn C, Mortensen S, Cram EJ, Lee-Parsons CWT, Stuttmann J, Marillonnet S. Plant Commun. 2020 Nov 23;2(2):100135. doi: 10.1016/j.xplc.2020.100135. eCollection 2021 Mar 8. PubMed 33898975.
Backbone
  Vector backbone: pAGM42068
  Backbone manufacturer: Marillonnet, IPB
  Backbone size (bp): 6683
  Vector type: Plant Expression
Growth in bacteria
  Bacterial resistance: Spectinomycin, 50 μg/mL
  Growth temperature: 37°C
  Growth strain: DH5alpha ; DH10B
  Copy number: High Copy
Gene/Insert
  Gene/Insert name: None
Terms and licenses: Academic/Nonprofit Terms; Industry Terms: Not Available to Industry
Depositor comments: Contains a carotenoid biosynthesis cassette that is eliminated during cloning of an insert Please visit https://www.biorxiv.org/content/10.1101/2020.04.03.023036v1 for bioRxiv preprint.
How to cite: pAGM41991 was a gift from Sylvestre Marillonnet (Addgene plasmid # 153219 ; http://n2t.net/addgene:153219 ; RRID:Addgene_153219)
