[The description below was written by a language model from this plasmid's Addgene catalogue record and pLannotate feature annotations shown in this document.]
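Description:
pAGM41991 is an empty Level M binary vector from the modular (MoClo-style) cloning hierarchy, built on the pAGM42068 backbone for Agrobacterium-mediated plant transformation. It is intended as the acceptor into which a Cas9 expression unit and guide RNA units are assembled. The backbone carries two replication systems. A high-copy ColE1/pUC-type origin supports propagation in E. coli, and the replicator region from the Agrobacterium plasmid pRiA4b maintains the plasmid at a single copy in Agrobacterium, as the record notes. Selection in bacteria is by spectinomycin, conferred by an aadA (SmR) aminoglycoside adenylyltransferase gene. This gene sits downstream of fragments of a class 1 integron Pc promoter and a residual piece of a gentamicin acetyltransferase gene. The catalogue lists the backbone at about 6.7 kb, whereas the sequenced plasmid is about 15.1 kb, the difference being the removable cassette described below.

Nopaline C58-type left and right T-DNA border repeats delimit the region that is transferred to the plant. In the circular map, the stretch between the borders that lies outside the replication and resistance functions holds a multi-gene carotenoid biosynthesis cassette. It consists of crtE, crtB, crtI and crtY from Pantoea ananatis, crtW from Paracoccus, and the E. coli precursor-supply genes dxs and idi, which together would direct synthesis of canthaxanthin via lycopene and beta-carotene. According to the depositor, this cassette is eliminated when an insert is cloned, so it presumably acts as a visual colour marker that distinguishes pigmented parental colonies from unpigmented recombinants. The feature table does not annotate the restriction sites used for assembly or the promoter driving the cassette, and the vector itself carries no plant expression unit or plant selectable marker among the detected features.
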