Features (pLannotate 1.2.2; 15 found; start..end, strand, type, name):
     26..50      +  misc_feature   RB T-DNA repeat: right border repeat from nopaline C58 T-DNA
    165..4771    +  misc_feature   pRi replicator region: replicator region from Agrobacterium plasmid pRiA 4b
   4790..4813    +  promoter       Pc promoter (fragment): intI1 (promoter lies within the coding sequence); class 1 integron promoter
   4989..5045    +  CDS            GmR (fragment): gentamycin acetyltransferase; aacC1; confers resistance to gentamycin
   5056..5843    +  CDS            SmR (fragment): aminoglycoside adenylyltransferase (Murphy, 1985); aadA; confers resistance to spectinomycin and streptomycin
   6184..6772    +  rep_origin     ori: high-copy-number ColE1/pMB1/pBR322/pUC origin of replication
   6908..6932    +  misc_feature   LB T-DNA repeat: left border repeat from nopaline C58 T-DNA
   7260..8186    +  CDS            crtB: CRTB_PANAN - Experimental evidence at protein level: Swiss-Prot protein existence level 1. Involved in the biosynthesis of carotenoids. Catalyzes the condensation of two molecules of geranylgeranyl diphosphate (GGPP) to give prephytoene diphosphate (PPPP) and the subsequent rearrangement of the cyclopropylcarbinyl intermediate to yield the 15-cis-phytoene isomer. From Pantoea ananas (Erwinia uredovora).
   8212..9687    +  CDS            crtI: CRTI_PANAN - Experimental evidence at protein level: Swiss-Prot protein existence level 1. Converts 15-cis-phytoene into all-trans-lycopene via the intermediary of all-trans-phytofluene, all-trans-zeta-carotene and all- trans-neurosporene, by the introduction of four double bonds. From Pantoea ananas (Erwinia uredovora).
   9713..10858   +  CDS            crtY: CRTY_PANAN - Experimental evidence at protein level: Swiss-Prot protein existence level 1. Catalyzes the double cyclization reaction which converts lycopene to beta-carotene. From Pantoea ananas (Erwinia uredovora).
  10884..11786   +  CDS            dxs (fragment): DXS_ECOLI - Also known as yajP. Experimental evidence at protein level: Swiss-Prot protein existence level 1. Catalyzes the acyloin condensation reaction between C atoms 2 and 3 of pyruvate and glyceraldehyde 3-phosphate to yield 1-deoxy-D- xylulose-5-phosphate (DXP). From Escherichia coli (strain K12).
  11759..12742   +  CDS            dxs (fragment): DXS_ECOLI - Also known as yajP. Experimental evidence at protein level: Swiss-Prot protein existence level 1. Catalyzes the acyloin condensation reaction between C atoms 2 and 3 of pyruvate and glyceraldehyde 3-phosphate to yield 1-deoxy-D- xylulose-5-phosphate (DXP). From Escherichia coli (strain K12).
  12768..13493   +  CDS            crtW: CRTW_PARSN - Protein predicted: Swiss-Prot protein existence level 4. Converts beta-carotene to canthaxanthin via echinenone. From Paracoccus sp. (strain N81106 / MBIC 01143) (Agrobacterium aurantiacum).
  13519..14064   +  CDS            idi: IDI_ECOLI - Also known as ygfV. Experimental evidence at protein level: Swiss-Prot protein existence level 1. Catalyzes the 1,3-allylic rearrangement of the homoallylic substrate isopentenyl (IPP) to its highly electrophilic allylic isomer, dimethylallyl diphosphate (DMAPP). From Escherichia coli (strain K12).
  14090..14995   +  CDS            crtE: CRTE_PANAN - Protein inferred from homology: Swiss-Prot protein existence level 3. Catalyzes the condensation of farnesyl diphosphate (FPP) and isopentenyl diphosphate (IPP) to yield geranylgeranyl diphosphate (GGPP) needed for biosynthesis of carotenoids and diterpenes. From Pantoea ananas (Erwinia uredovora).
>Addgene plasmid #153219 | pAGM41991 | addgene full sequence | sequence record 309443 | Addgene NGS Result
GTGATCCGTTTAAACTATCAGTGTTTGACAGGATATATTGGCGGGTAAACCTAAGAGAAAAGAGCGTTTA
TTAGAATAATCGGATATTTAAAAGGGCGTGAAAAGGTTTATCCGTTCGTCCATTTGTATGTGCATGCCAA
CCACAGGGTTCCCCTCGGGAGTGCCGCAAGGGTGACTTCGCCTATATTGGACGACGGCGCGCAGAGGGCG
ACCTCTTTTTGGGTTACGATTGTAGGATTATCACTAAAACAATACATGAACATATTCAAATGGCAATCTC
TCTAAGGCATTGGAAATAAATACAAATAACAGTTGGGTGGAGTTTTTCGACCTGAGGGCGTTAACCTTCT
GTTAACCTAAAAGCTCTTGCCCAAACAGCAGAATCGGCGCTAATTGCCAGCGGCGGAACTTTTCCAGTTT
CGCGAAAAATATCGCCACTGGCAAGGAATGGGTTTGAGATGGCGAAGTCTGTCCTAAAAGCAGCGCCTGT
AGTTGTAGGGTTGACGGCCTTGATGGAGCGTCATGCCGATGCCCTCTCGAGCCAACTTCAAGCACATCAT
CTTAAGGTTTTCCCGCCGCATTCCGAGAAGGGCATTCGAACATTCGGGCCATCGGAGGCGTCCAAGCTGC
TCGGCGTTGGCGAGTCATATTTACGGCAGACCGCGTCTGAGATGCCAGAGTTGAATGTTAGCATGAGCCC
GGGTGGCAGGCGAATGTTCTCAATTGAAGATATCCATGTGATTCGGAAGTATATGGATCAGGTCGGCCGC
GGGAACCGGCGCTACCTGCCACATCGTCGAGGCGGCGAGCAGCTTCAGGTTATCTCTGTGATGAATTTCA
AAGGTGGGTCGGGTAAGACCACCACCGCCGCGCATCTGGCGCAGTACCTCGCTATGCGCGGATATCGAGT
CTTGGCCATTGATCTCGATCCTCAAGCGAGCCTTTCTGCACTCTTTGGGAGCCAACCGGAAACGGACGTT
GGCCCGAACGAAACGCTCTACGGCGCTATAAGGTATGATGATGAGCAGGTGGCAATCGAACGAGTCGTCC
GAGGGACTTACATTCCCGACCTCCACCTGATTCCTGGTAACCTTGAGCTGATGGAGTTTGAACACGATAC
GCCACGCGCGCTGATGAACCGCAAAGAGGGCGACACGCTCTTTTATGGTCGCATCAGCCAAGTAATTGAA
GATATCGCGGATAACTATGACGTCGTGGTCATCGACTGCCCTCCCCAGCTTGGGTATCTCACGCTATCCG
CATTGACTGCGGCGACGTCCATTCTTGTCACGGTCCATCCGCAGATGCTGGATGTGATGTCGATGAACCA
GTTTCTGGCAATGACATCGAACCTTTTGCGTGAAATCGAGAATGCTGGCGCCAAGTTCAAGTTTAATTGG
ATGCGCTATCTGATAACCCGTTTCGAACCGAGCGACGGACCACAGAACCAAATGGTAGGTTATCTGCGGT
CGATTTTTGGCGAAAATGTCCTCAATTTTCCGATGCTTAAAACCACCGCGGTTTCGGACGCTGGCCTGAC
AAACCAGACTCTATTCGAAGTGGAGCGTGGCCTGTTCACGCGCTCGACCTATGATCGAGCCTTGGAGGCG
ATGAACGCCGTCAACGACGAGATCGAAACACTGATCAAAAAAGCATGGGGTAGGCCCACATGAGCCGGAA
GCACATCCTTGGCGTGTCAACTGACGCCCCTGAAACGTCGCCCGCCGACAATAGGACGGCAAAGAACCGC
TCCATGCCGCTCCTCGGCGTAACAAGGAAGGAGCGCGATCCGGCAACGAAGCTCACAGCGAACATTGGTA
ACGCACTGCGAGAGCAAAACGATCGTCTTAGCCGTGCCGAAGAGATCGAGCGGCGACTCGCTGAAGGTCA
GGCAGTGATAGAGTTGGATGCCTCGTCAATAGAACCGTCTTTCGTGCAGGATCGTATGCGAGGGGACATT
GACGGGCTCCTTACTTCGATCCGGGAACAAGGACAGCAAGTCCCAATCCTTGTGCGACCGCATCCGAGCC
AGCCGGGCCGATATCAGGTTGCCTTCGGCCACCGCCGGCTACGCGCCGTTTCAGAACTCGGACTTCCGGT
CAGAGCGGTCGTTCGCGAACTGACGGACGAGCAAGTGGTCGTAGCACAGGGTCAGGAAAACAATGAGCGC
GAAGATCTTACCTTCATCGAAAAGGCGCGCTTCGCACATCGCCTGAACAGGCAGTTTTCTCGAGAGATTG
TCATCGCCGCGATGTCGATCGACAAGAGCAATTTGTCCAAGATGCTTCTGCTCGTCGACGCCCTCCCCTC
TGAACTGACCGATGCTATTGGTGCCGCTCCTGGTGTTGGACGGCCGAGTTGGCAACAACTTGCCGAGCTG
ATTGAGAAAGTTTCTTCACCGGCCGACGTGGCTAAATATGCTATGTCGGAGGAAGTTCAAGCGCTGCCAT
CGGCAGAACGATTCAAGGCGGTGATCGCTAGTCTGAAGCCCAGTCGGGTTGCGCGTGGACTTCCCGAGGT
CATGGCCACCCCAGACGGCACCAGAATTGCACAGGTGACGCAGAGCAAGGCCAAACTGGAAATCACGATT
GACAGGAAGGCGACGCCCGATTTTGCGACCTTCGTGCTCGATCATGTGCCAGCGCTGTATCAAGCGTACC
ACGCTGAGAACCAACGGAAACGGGGAGAGTAAACCGCAAAAGAAAAGAGCCCCCTCAACGTCGCCGTCGC
GGAAGCCCTTCTGTCTCTCTAGCGCGAACAGAATCGCATTTCCTCGAATCCTCGTCAAGAGTTTTTAGCG
CCGTTTTGGTGAGCTGATTTCCTTTGCCTGCTGAAAGGTGAAAGATGATGCAGACAGGAAGTGTAACGAC
GCCATTCGGGCGGCGGCCAATGACGCTTGCGCTTGTGCGGCGCCAGACGGCGCTGGCCGATATCAAACAA
GGCAAGACAGCGGACAAGTGGAAGGTCTTTAGAGATGCGTCCGCGGCCATGGAACTACTTGGAATCCAGT
CCAACAGTCTTGCCGTCCTTGATGCGCTATTGAGCTTTCACCCGGAAACGGAGTTGCGTCAGGAGGCACA
GCTGATCGTGTTCCCGTCGAATGCTCAGCTTGCCCTTCGGGCGCATGGGATGGCTGGCGCGACTTTGCGT
AGGCACATCGCCATGCTCGTGGAGTCAGGCTTGATCGTCCGGAAGGATAGCGCCAACGGAAAGCGTTACG
CTCGTAAGGATGGCGCTGGTCAGATCGAGCGCGCGTTTGGCTTCGATTTGTCTCCGCTTCTCGCGCGGTC
CGAGGAGCTAGCGATGATGGCACAGCAGGTGATGGCCGATCGAGCAGCATTCAGGATGGCCAAAGAAAGT
CTGACGATTTGCCGACGGGACGTTCGGAAGCTAATTACGGCAGCTATGGAAGAGGGAGCGGAGGGCGACT
GGCAAGCTGTCGAGGAAGTCTATGTGGAACTTGTGGGTAGAATTCCACGCGCCCCGACGCTTGCTGATGT
AGAGTCAATTCTCGAAGAGATGTGGATGCTCCAGGAAGAGATAATCAACCGGTTGGAAATTAGAGACAAT
TCAGAAAATAATAGCACCAATGCTGCCCAGAGCGAGCAGCACATACAGAATTCAAAACCCGAATCCGTTA
ATGAACTTGAACCTCGCTCTGAAAAGGAGCAGGGCGCTAAGCCGAGTGAAATAGACCGGGCAAGGAGCGA
GCCGATAAAAGCGTTCCCCCTCGGGATGATCCTGAAAGCATGCCCGACCATTGGCAATTATGGGCCGAGC
GGTGCGGTTGCTAGCTGGCGTGACCTCATGTCGGCTGCGGTGGTGGTTCGGTCTATGCTGGGGGTCAGCC
CGTCGGCTTACCAAGACGCGTGTGAGGCAATGGGACCGGAGAATGCGGCAGCAGCGATGGCGTGCATTTT
GGAGCGAGCGAACTTCATCAATTCGCCCGGGGGCTATCTCCGAGATCTGACACGGCGGAGCGAGCTCGGG
AAGTTTTCACTTGGCCCGATGATAATGGCGCTCTTGAAGGCTAGCGGGCAGGGGACGTTGCGGTTTGGCT
AGAATTAGCGAGTATGGAGCAGGATGGTCTGTGGTCAGCTGACCACAGACCTAATAGGTTGAAAACATGA
GCGTTTTTTGGATGATCGACAGACCATCCGATTCCCGGAGTACCAAGCGTGCTCTGATGGGAGCGATAAC
ATTACTCAACAAGCACGAAGGCCCCATGCCGATCGTTGATCGTGAAGGAGAGCCTGCTCTACATGCGGCG
GTATTTTGCCGGCCGAGGCATGTAGTCGCGGAGCACTGCCTATTTACTGCCCTAGGCACAAACGTTGACT
CTTGGATCGAGCTGGCAGACAAAGCAATAACCCACACAGAGGACGATTAATGGCTGACGAAGAGATCCAG
AATCCGCCGGACGGTACTGCTGCTGCCGAAGTTGAGCCGGCTGCTCCTAGAGGTAGAAGAGAAAAGAAAG
CACCAGCCGAAACAGCCCGCACGGGATCGTTCAAATCCGTGAAGCCGAAAACCCGCGGCCTCAGCAACCG
AGAAAAACTGGAGAAGATCGGTCAAATCGAAGCTCAGGTCGCTGGCGGCGCAACCTTGAAGGACGCCGTT
AAGATCGTGGGTATTTCCGTTCAGACCTATTATCAATGGAAGAGAGCTGCGGTTCAACCTGTCTCACAGA
ATCCGGCCGTGTCTGTTTCAGTTGACGATGAACTCGGCGAGTTCATCCAACTCGAGGAGGAAAATCGGCG
GCTCAGAAAGCCGAGGCACGAACCCAGTGGACATAAGCCTGTTCGGTTCGTAAGCTGTAATGCAAGTAGC
GTATGCGCTCACGCAACTGGTCCAGAACCTTGACCGAACGCAGCGGTGGTAACGGCGCAGTGGCGGTTTT
CATGGCTTGTTATGACTGTTTTTTTGGGGTACAGTCTATGCCTCGGGCATCCAAGCAGCAAGCGCGTTAC
GCCGTGGGTCGATGTTTGATGTTATGGAGCAGCAACGATGTTACGCAGCAGGGCAGTCGCCCTAAAACAA
AGTTAAACATCATGGGGGAAGCGGTGATCGCCGAAGTATCGACTCAACTATCAGAGGTAGTTGGCGTCAT
CGAGCGCCATCTCGAACCGACGTTGCTGGCCGTACATTTGTACGGCTCCGCAGTGGATGGCGGCCTGAAG
CCACACAGCGATATTGATTTGCTGGTTACGGTGACCGTAAGGCTTGATGAAACAACGCGGCGAGCTTTGA
TCAACGACCTTTTGGAAACTTCGGCTTCCCCTGGAGAGAGCGAGATTCTCCGCGCTGTAGAAGTCACCAT
TGTTGTGCACGACGACATCATTCCGTGGCGTTATCCAGCTAAGCGCGAACTGCAATTTGGAGAATGGCAG
CGCAATGACATTCTTGCAGGTATCTTCGAGCCAGCCACGATCGACATTGATCTGGCTATCTTGCTGACAA
AAGCAAGAGAACATAGCGTTGCCTTGGTAGGTCCAGCGGCGGAGGAACTCTTTGATCCGGTTCCTGAACA
GGATCTATTTGAGGCGCTAAATGAAACCTTAACGCTATGGAACTCGCCGCCCGACTGGGCTGGCGATGAG
CGAAATGTAGTGCTTACGTTGTCCCGCATTTGGTACAGCGCAGTAACCGGCAAAATCGCGCCGAAGGATG
TCGCTGCCGACTGGGCAATGGAGCGCCTGCCGGCCCAGTATCAGCCCGTCATACTTGAAGCTAGACAGGC
TTATCTTGGACAAGAAGAAGATCGCTTGGCCTCGCGCGCAGATCAGTTGGAAGAATTTGTCCATTACGTG
AAAGGCGAGATCACCAAGGTAGTCGGCAAATAATGTCTAGCTAGAAATTCGTTCAAGCCGACGCCGCTTC
GCGGCGCGGCTTAACTCAAGCGTTAGATGCACTAAGCACATAATTGCTCACAGCCAAACTATCAGGTCAA
GTCTGCTTTTATTATTTTTAAGCGTGCATAATAAGCCCTACACAAATTGGGAGATATATCATGCTGTCAG
ACCAAGTTTACTCATATATACTTTAGATTGATTTAAAACTTCATTTTTAATTTAAAAGGATCTAGGTGAA
GATCCTTTTTGATAATCTCATGACCAAAATCCCTTAACGTGAGTTTTCGTTCCACTGAGCGTCAGACCCC
GTAGAAAAGATCAAAGGATCTTCTTGAGATCCTTTTTTTCTGCGCGTAATCTGCTGCTTGCAAACAAAAA
AACCACCGCTACCAGCGGTGGTTTGTTTGCCGGATCAAGAGCTACCAACTCTTTTTCCGAAGGTAACTGG
CTTCAGCAGAGCGCAGATACCAAATACTGTTCTTCTAGTGTAGCCGTAGTTAGGCCACCACTTCAAGAAC
TCTGTAGCACCGCCTACATACCTCGCTCTGCTAATCCTGTTACCAGTGGCTGCTGCCAGTGGCGATAAGT
CGTGTCTTACCGGGTTGGACTCAAGACGATAGTTACCGGATAAGGCGCAGCGGTCGGGCTGAACGGGGGG
TTCGTGCACACAGCCCAGCTTGGAGCGAACGACCTACACCGAACTGAGATACCTACAGCGTGAGCTATGA
GAAAGCGCCACGCTTCCCGAAGGGAGAAAGGCGGACAGGTATCCGGTAAGCGGCAGGGTCGGAACAGGAG
AGCGCACGAGGGAGCTTCCAGGGGGAAACGCCTGGTATCTTTATAGTCCTGTCGGGTTTCGCCACCTCTG
ACTTGAGCGTCGATTTTTGTGATGCTCGTCAGGGGGGCGGAGCCTATGGAAAAACGCCAGCAACGCGGCC
TTTTTACGGTTCCTGCTCGGATCTGTTGGACCGGACAGTAGTCATGGTTGATGGGCTGCCTGTATCGAGT
GGTGATTTTGTGCCGAGCTGCCGGTCGGGGAGCTGTTGGCTGGCTGGTGGCAGGATATATTGTGGTGTAA
ACAAATTGACGCTTAGACAACTTAATAACACATTGCGGACGTTTTTAATGTACTGGGGTTGAACACTCTG
TGGTCTCATGCCTTGTCTTCCAGTGGTATGGGGTACCGCACGGTCTGCCAATCCGACGGAGGTTTATGAA
TTTTCCACCTTTTCCACAAGCTCAACTAGTATTAACGATGTGGATTTAGCAAAAAAAACCTGTAACCCTA
AATGTAAAATAACGGGTAAGCCTGCCAACCATGTTATGGCAGATTAAGCGTCTTTTTGAAGGGCACCGCA
TCTTTCGCGTTGCCGTAAATGTATCCGTTTAGCAATAAGGAAATTCTTAATGAATAATCCGTCGTTACTC
AATCATGCGGTCGAAACGATGGCAGTTGGCTCGAAAAGTTTTGCGACAGCCTCAAAGTTATTTGATGCAA
AAACCCGGCGCAGCGTACTGATGCTCTACGCCTGGTGCCGCCATTGTGACGATGTTATTGACGATCAGAC
GCTGGGCTTTCAGGCCCGGCAGCCTGCCTTACAAACGCCCGAACAACGTCTGATGCAACTTGAGATGAAA
ACGCGCCAGGCCTATGCAGGATCGCAGATGCACGAACCGGCGTTTGCGGCTTTTCGGGAAGTGGCTATGG
CTCATGATATCGCCCCGGCTTACGCGTTTGATCATCTGGAAGGCTTCGCCATGGATGTACGCGAAGCGCA
ATACAGCCAACTGGATGATACGCTGCGCTATTGCTATCACGTTGCAGGCGTTGTCGGCTTGATGATGGCG
CAAATCATGGGCGTGCGGGATAACGCCACGCTGGACCGCGCCTGTGACCTTGGGCTGGCATTTCAGTTGA
CCAATATTGCTCGCGATATTGTGGACGATGCGCATGCGGGCCGCTGTTATCTGCCGGCAAGCTGGCTGGA
GCATGAAGGTCTGAACAAAGAGAATTATGCGGCACCTGAAAACCGTCAGGCGCTGAGCCGTATCGCCCGT
CGTTTGGTGCAGGAAGCAGAACCTTACTATTTGTCTGCCACAGCCGGCCTGGCAGGGTTGCCCCTGCGTT
CCGCCTGGGCAATCGCTACGGCGAAGCAGGTTTACCGGAAAATAGGTGTCAAAGTTGAACAGGCCGGTCA
GCAAGCCTGGGATCAGCGGCAGTCAACGACCACGCCCGAAAAATTAACGCTGCTGCTGGCCGCCTCTGGT
CAGGCCCTTACTTCCCGGATGCGGGCTCATCCTCCCCGCCCTGCGCATCTCTGGCAGCGCCCGCTCTAGG
CTTACTATAAGGATGTTTGCAATGAAACCAACTACGGTAATTGGTGCAGGCTTCGGTGGCCTGGCACTGG
CAATTCGTCTACAAGCTGCGGGGATCCCCGTCTTACTGCTTGAACAACGTGATAAACCCGGCGGTCGGGC
TTATGTCTACGAGGATCAGGGGTTTACCTTTGATGCAGGCCCGACGGTTATCACCGATCCCAGTGCCATT
GAAGAACTGTTTGCACTGGCAGGAAAACAGTTAAAAGAGTATGTCGAACTGCTGCCGGTTACGCCGTTTT
ACCGCCTGTGTTGGGAGTCAGGGAAGGTCTTTAATTACGATAACGATCAAACCCGGCTCGAAGCGCAGAT
TCAGCAGTTTAATCCCCGCGATGTCGAAGGTTATCGTCAGTTTCTGGACTATTCACGCGCGGTGTTTAAA
GAAGGCTATCTAAAGCTCGGTACTGTCCCTTTTTTATCGTTCAGAGACATGCTTCGCGCCGCACCTCAAC
TGGCGAAACTGCAGGCATGGAGAAGCGTTTACAGTAAGGTTGCCAGTTACATCGAAGATGAACATCTGCG
CCAGGCGTTTTCTTTCCACTCGCTGTTGGTGGGCGGCAATCCCTTCGCCACCTCATCCATTTATACGTTG
ATACACGCGCTGGAGCGTGAGTGGGGCGTCTGGTTTCCGCGTGGCGGCACCGGCGCATTAGTTCAGGGGA
TGATAAAGCTGTTTCAGGATCTGGGTGGCGAAGTCGTGTTAAACGCCAGAGTCAGCCATATGGAAACGAC
AGGAAACAAGATTGAAGCCGTGCATTTAGAGGACGGTCGCAGGTTCCTGACGCAAGCCGTCGCGTCAAAT
GCAGATGTGGTTCATACCTATCGCGACCTGTTAAGCCAGCACCCTGCCGCGGTTAAGCAGTCCAACAAAC
TGCAGACTAAGCGCATGAGTAACTCTCTGTTTGTGCTCTATTTTGGTTTGAATCACCATCATGATCAGCT
CGCGCATCACACGGTTTGTTTCGGCCCGCGTTACCGCGAGCTGATTGACGAAATTTTTAATCATGATGGC
CTCGCAGAGGACTTCTCACTTTATCTGCACGCGCCCTGTGTCACGGATTCGTCACTGGCGCCTGAAGGTT
GCGGCAGTTACTATGTGTTGGCGCCGGTGCCGCATTTAGGCACCGCGAACCTCGACTGGACGGTTGAGGG
GCCAAAACTACGCGACCGTATTTTTGCGTACCTTGAGCAGCATTACATGCCTGGCTTACGGAGTCAGCTG
GTCACGCACCGGATGTTTACGCCGTTTGATTTTCGCGACCAGCTTAATGCCTATCATGGCTCAGCCTTTT
CTGTGGAGCCCGTTCTTACCCAGAGCGCCTGGTTTCGGCCGCATAACCGCGATAAAACCATTACTAATCT
CTACCTGGTCGGCGCAGGCACGCATCCCGGCGCAGGCATTCCTGGCGTCATCGGCTCGGCAAAAGCGACA
GCAGGTTTGATGCTGGAGGATCTGATATGAGCTTTTACCCAGGAGACAGAGAATGCAACCGCATTATGAT
CTGATTCTCGTGGGGGCTGGACTCGCGAATGGCCTTATCGCCCTGCGACTTCAGCAGCAGCAACCTGATA
TGCGTATTTTGCTTATCGACGCCGCACCCCAGGCGGGCGGGAATCATACGTGGTCATTTCACCACGATGA
TTTGACTGAGAGCCAACATCGTTGGATAGCTCCGCTGGTGGTTCATCACTGGCCCGACTATCAGGTACGC
TTTCCCACACGCCGTCGTAAGCTGAACAGCGGCTACTTTTGTATTACTTCTCAGCGTTTCGCTGAGGTTT
TACAGCGACAGTTTGGCCCGCACTTGTGGATGGATACCGCGGTCGCAGAGGTTAATGCGGAATCTGTTCG
GTTGAAAAAGGGTCAGGTTATCGGTGCCCGCGCGGTGATTGACGGGCGGGGTTATGCGGCAAATTCAGCA
CTGAGCGTGGGCTTCCAGGCGTTTATTGGCCAGGAATGGCGATTGAGTCACCCGCATGGTTTATCATCTC
CGATTATCATGGATGCCACGGTCGATCAGCAAAATGGTTATCGCTTCGTGTACAGCCTGCCGCTCTCGCC
GACCAGATTGTTAATTGAAGATACGCACTATATTGATAATGCGACATTAGATCCTGAATGCGCGCGGCAA
AATATTTGCGACTATGCCGCGCAACAGGGTTGGCAGCTTCAGACACTGCTGCGAGAAGAACAGGGCGCCT
TACCCATTACTCTGTCGGGCAATGCCGACGCATTCTGGCAGCAGCGCCCCCTGGCCTGTAGTGGATTACG
TGCCGGTCTGTTCCATCCTACCACCGGCTATTCACTGCCGCTGGCGGTTGCCGTGGCCGACCGCCTGAGT
GCACTTGATGTCTTTACGTCGGCCTCAATTCACCATGCCATTACGCATTTTGCCCGCGAGCGCTGGCAGC
AGCAGGGCTTTTTCCGCATGCTGAATCGCATGCTGTTTTTAGCCGGACCCGCCGATTCACGCTGGCGGGT
TATGCAGCGTTTTTATGGTTTACCTGAAGATTTAATTGCCCGTTTTTATGCGGGAAAACTCACGCTGACC
GATCGGCTACGTATTCTGAGCGGCAAGCCGCCTGTTCCGGTATTAGCAGCATTGCAAGCCATTATGACGA
CTCATCGTTAAGCTTCAGAGGAGGAATTAAGTAATGAGTTTTGATATTGCCAAATACCCGACCCTGGCAC
TGGTCGACTCCACCCAGGAGTTACGACTGTTGCCGAAAGAGAGTTTACCGAAACTCTGCGACGAACTGCG
CCGCTATTTACTCGACAGCGTGAGCCGTTCCAGCGGGCACTTCGCCTCCGGGCTGGGCACGGTCGAACTG
ACCGTGGCGCTGCACTATGTCTACAACACCCCGTTTGACCAATTGATTTGGGATGTGGGGCATCAGGCTT
ATCCGCATAAAATTTTGACCGGACGCCGCGACAAAATCGGCACCATCCGTCAGAAAGGCGGTCTGCACCC
GTTCCCGTGGCGCGGCGAAAGCGAATATGACGTATTAAGCGTCGGGCATTCATCAACCTCCATTAGTGCC
GGAATTGGTATTGCGGTTGCTGCCGAAAAAGAAGGCAAAAATCGCCGCACCGTCTGTGTCATTGGCGATG
GCGCGATTACCGCAGGCATGGCGTTTGAAGCGATGAATCACGCGGGCGATATCCGTCCTGATATGCTGGT
GATTCTCAACGACAATGAAATGTCGATTTCCGAAAATGTCGGCGCGCTCAACAACCATCTGGCACAGCTG
CTTTCCGGTAAGCTTTACTCTTCACTGCGCGAAGGCGGGAAAAAAGTTTTCTCTGGCGTGCCGCCAATTA
AAGAGCTGCTCAAACGCACCGAAGAACATATTAAAGGCATGGTAGTGCCTGGCACGTTGTTTGAGGAGCT
GGGCTTTAACTACATCGGCCCGGTGGACGGTCATGATGTGCTGGGGCTTATCACCACGCTAAAGAACATG
CGCGACCTGAAAGGCCCGCAGTTCCTGCATATCATGACCAAAAAAGGTCGTGGTTATGAACCGGCAGAAA
AAGACCCGATCACTTTCCATGCCGTGCTAAATTTGATCCCTCCAGCGGTTGTTTGCCGAAAAGTAGCGGC
GGTTTGCCGAGCTATTCAAAAATCTTTGGCGACTGGTTGTGCGAAACGGCAGCGAAAGACAACAAGCTGA
TGGCGATTACTCCGGCGATGCGTGAAGGTTCCGGCATGGTCGAGTTTTCACGTAAATTCCCGGATCGCTA
CTTCGACGTGGCAATTGCCGAGCAACATGCGGTGACCTTTGCTGCGGGTCTGGCGATTGGTGGGTACAAA
CCCATTGTCGCGATTTACTCCACTTTCCTGCAACGCGCCTATGATCAGGTGCTGCATGACGTGGCGATTC
AAAAGCTTCCGGTCCTGTTCGCCATCGACCGCGCGGGCATTGTTGGTGCTGACGGTCAAACCCATCAGGG
TGCTTTTGATCTCTCTTACCTGCGCTGCATACCGGAAATGGTCATTATGACCCCGAGCGATGAAAACGAA
TGTCGCCAGATGCTCTATACCGGCTATCACTATAACGATGGCCCGTCAGCGGTGCGCTACCCGCGTGGCA
ACGCGGTCGGCGTGGAACTGACGCCGCTGGAAAAACTACCAATTGGCAAAGGCATTGTGAAGCGTCGTGG
CGAGAAACTGGCGATCCTTAACTTTGGTACGCTGATGCCAGAAGCGGCGAAAGTCGCCGAATCGCTGAAC
GCCACGCTGGTCGATATGCGTTTTGTGAAACCGCTTGATGAAGCGTTAATTCTGGAAATGGCCGCCAGCC
ATGAAGCGCTGGTCACCGTAGAAGAAAACGCCATTATGGGCGGCGCAGGCAGCGGCGTGAACGAAGTGCT
GATGGCCCATCGTAAACCAGTACCCGTGCTGAACATTGGCCTGCCGGACTTCTTTATTCCGCAAGGAACT
CAGGAAGAAATGCGCGCCGAACTCGGCCTCGATGCCGCTGGTATGGAAGCCAAAATCAAGGCCTGGCTGG
CATAAGCTTTGTGTGAGGAGATGTCGAATGAGCGCACATGCCCTGCCCAAGGCAGATCTGACCGCCACCA
GCCTGATCGTATCGGGCGGCATCATCGCCGCTTGGCTGGCCCTGCATGTGCATGCGCTGTGGTTTCTGGA
CGCAGCGGCGCATCCCATCCTGGCGATCGCAAATTTCCTGGGGCTGACCTGGCTGTCGGTCGGATTGTTC
ATCATCGCGCATGACGCGATGCACGGGTCGGTGGTGCCGGGGCGTCCGCGCGCCAATGCGGCGATGGGCC
AGCTTGTCCTGTGGCTGTATGCCGGATTTTCGTGGCGCAAGATGATCGTCAAGCACATGGCCCATCACCG
CCATGCCGGAACCGACGACGACCCCGATTTCGACCATGGCGGCCCGGTCCGCTGGTACGCCCGCTTCATC
GGCACCTATTTCGGCTGGCGCGAGGGGCTGCTTCTGCCCGTCATCGTGACGGTCTATGCGCTGATCCTTG
GGGATCGCTGGATGTACGTGGTATTCTGGCCGCTGCCGTCGATCCTGGCGTCGATCCAGCTGTTCGTGTT
CGGCACCTGGCTGCCGCACCGCCCCGGCCACGACGCGTTCCCGGACCGCCACAATGCGCGGTCGTCGCGG
ATCAGCGACCCCGTGTCGCTGCTGACCTGTTTTCACTTTGGCGGTTATCATCACGAACACCACCTGCACC
CGACGGTGCCGTGGTGGCGCCTGCCCAGCACCCGCACCAAGGGCGACACCGCATAAGCTTGAGCTGAGGA
GATTTTGAATGCAAACGGAACACGTCATTTTATTGAATGCACAGGGAGTTCCCACGGGTACGCTGGAAAA
GTATGCCGCACACACGGCAGACACCCGCTTACATCTCGCGTTCTCCAGTTGGCTGTTTAATGCCAAAGGA
CAATTATTAGTTACCCGCCGCGCACTGAGCAAAAAAGCATGGCCTGGCGTGTGGACTAACTCGGTTTGTG
GGCACCCACAACTGGGAGAAAGCAACGAGGACGCAGTGATCCGCCGTTGCCGTTATGAGCTTGGCGTGGA
AATTACGCCTCCTGAATCTATCTATCCTGACTTTCGCTACCGCGCCACCGATCCGAGTGGCATTGTGGAA
AATGAAGTGTGTCCGGTATTTGCCGCACGCACCACTAGTGCGTTACAGATCAATGATGATGAAGTGATGG
ATTATCAATGGTGTGATTTAGCAGATGTATTACACGGTATTGATGCAACGCCGTGGGCGTTCAGTCCGTG
GATGGTGATGCAGGCGACAAATCGCGAAGCCAGAAAACGATTATCTGCATTTACCCAGCTTAAATAAGCT
TTGCCTCAGGATTTTTGAAATGACGGTCTGCGCAAAAAAACACGTTCATCTCACTCGCGATGCTGCGGAG
CAGTTACTGGCTGATATTGATCGACGCCTTGATCAGTTATTGCCCGTGGAGGGAGAACGGGATGTTGTGG
GTGCCGCGATGCGTGAAGGTGCGCTGGCACCGGGAAAACGTATTCGCCCCATGTTGCTGTTGCTGACCGC
CCGCGATCTGGGTTGCGCTGTCAGCCATGACGGATTACTGGATTTGGCCTGTGCGGTGGAAATGGTCCAC
GCGGCTTCGCTGATCCTTGACGATATGCCCTGCATGGACGATGCGAAGCTGCGGCGCGGACGCCCTACCA
TTCATTCTCATTACGGAGAGCATGTGGCAATACTGGCGGCGGTTGCCTTGCTGAGTAAAGCCTTTGGCGT
AATTGCCGATGCAGATGGCCTCACGCCGCTGGCAAAAAATCGGGCGGTTTCTGAACTGTCAAACGCCATC
GGCATGCAAGGATTGGTTCAGGGTCAGTTCAAGGATCTGTCTGAAGGGGATAAGCCGCGCAGCGCTGAAG
CTATTTTGATGACGAATCACTTTAAAACCAGCACGCTGTTTTGTGCCTCGATGCAGATGGCCTCGATTGT
TGCGAATGCCTCCAGCGAAGCGCGTGATTGCCTGCATCGTTTTTCACTTGATCTTGGTCAGGCATTTCAA
CTGCTGGACGATTTGACCGATGGCATGACCGACACCGGTAAGGATAGCAATCAGGACGCCGGTAAATCGA
CGCTGGTCAATCTGTTAGGCCCGAGGGCGGTTGAAGAACGTCTGAGACAACATCTTCAGCTTGCCAGTGA
GCATCTCTCTGCGGCCTGCCAACACGGGCACGCCACTCAACATTTTATTCAGGCCTGGTTTGACAAAAAA
CTCGCTGCCGTCAGTTAAGCTTGCAAGAATTCAAGCTTGGAGTACGTTAATTAGTTGTCTGTTTTAAGCC
CCGTGCTCTCCGCCGGGGCTTTTTTATTAAAAACCACTCAAGTGGAAGACAAGGGACACGAA
